>Addgene plasmid #128646 | pARS3_MUbCAS9_GW | addgene full sequence | sequence record 268962 | Addgene NGS Result
TTCTAATAAACGCTCTTTTCTCTTAGGTTTACCCGCCAATATATCCTGTCAAACACTGATAGTTTCGCGT
AGCGGATAACAATTTCACACAGGGATATCACTAGTAAAAGGTACATTTAAATCAGTTCGATGACCCTAGG
CTGAACTGGTACGGCCGGCCTCGATGCTTACGCACGTGAATTCCGGATCGCCTGCAGGGACTTGACAATT
GTACCAGTTTAAACAAGTTGTAATGAGTTGCTGGCCTCTCTTGGGATTGTTCATCAAAGTAGCTGTCCCT
ACACACCACAACAGAATGGTGTTGTGGAGAGAAAGCACAGACACATCCTTGAGATGGCAAGGGCACTTAA
GTTTCAGAGTGGTGTACCTACCAGGTTTTGGGGAGACTGTGTCAAGACTGTTGTATACCTGATCAATAGA
CTCCCTACTCCAATCTTACAAGGCAAATGTCCATATGAACTACTCTATCAGAAACATGCCAAGCTTGATC
ACTTGAGAGTGTTTGGGTGTCTTGCTTTTGCAGCAACACTGCCCAAAGGTGACAAACTTGCACCTAGAGC
CAAGCGAACCATCTTCATTGGTTATTCTGAGACTCAAAAGGGTTACAGGTTGTATGACTTGGATAATAAG
GTGATCATAGTGAGCAGGGATGTAGTTTTCAGAGAGTTTCAGTTCCCTTTCAAAGAGTCCATCTCCCATG
AACCTGATATGTTCACTCGAGCAGGTTCACTTAGCTCTGAAGATACAGCTTTGCAGCTAGTGTATAATGA
TATTTTTCCTTCCAGCTTTCATACTGATGATGATGATACTCCAGTTCTTATTCCTGACATTGTAGAGGCC
AATGAGGATATCACTTTGGGGACTCATTCTACCCAAAATCATATCACTTCAGCTGATGCTGCACCTTCAG
GCCACCTGCATGCTCCTGCAGAGTCAGTTGAGTCAGCTGAGCCTGACCTAGCAAATGCTGAATTTGAGCA
CCATACTGCTGTAGCTGATCCCTCTCTAGTTCCAGCAAACCTGCACACTAGACCTAAACGCAATGCAGGT
CCTCCCATCTGGCTCAAGGACTTTGTGACACTGAACAAAGGCTCTAGGGATGTTCCATACCCTATAGCCA
ACTATGTTTCCTATGATCACTTGCCTGTTCACTATCAAGCTTATTTGAGTGCTTTCTCCACTTATACTGA
ACCTAAATCCTTCAAAGAAGCAGCTCAAGATGAGAAATGGATGGAGGCCATGTCCCTTGAGATACAGGCT
CTTGAGGATAATAACACCTGGGAGATTGTCCCTTTACCCCCTGGTAAACAGCCTATAGGGTCCAAATGGG
TGTACAAAATTAAATACAAAGCTAATGGTGAAGTTGACAGGTTTAAGGCAAGGCTAGTGGCCAAGGGATA
CACTCAGCAAGAAGGCCTTGACTACCATGAAACTTTTTCTCCAGTGGCCAAAATGGTCACTGTAAAAGCT
GTCATATCTGTTGCTGCTTCCAAGGGCTGGTTCCTTTTCCAGATGGATGTCAACAATGCTTTTCTACAAG
GTGACCTCATGGAAGAAGTTTATATGTCTCTGCCTCAGGGTTTTCACAGCCAAGGGGAGACCAAAGTGTG
CAGGCTGTTGAATCCCTCTATGGTTTAAAGCAAGCATCAAGGCAGTGGAACATCAAGCTTACCACTGTCC
TTATGCAGGCTGGTTTTATGCAAAGTGCTTATGATCACTCCTTGTTTACCAAAAGAGAGGGGACTGACCT
TGTCATAATCCTGATTTATGTGGATGATCTGTTAATAACAGGCAGCAGCAATGTTTTGATTTCAGAAGCA
AAGGCAACCCTGCATCAGCATTTCAAGATGAAAGATTTGGGAGAACTAAAATACTTCTTAGGCATTGAGG
TGCTGAGATCAGAAAAGGGAATCCTACTGAACCAGAGGAAGTATGCACTGGAACTGATATCAGGTGTTGG
TCTGGGAGGCTGCAGACCAGTGTCAACCCCAATGGAACAGAACCAAAGGCTGACTACTGTAGAATATGAC
AAGCACTTAGGAAAGACTGATGATGCAGAGTTAGAGGATGTGGGTTCCTATCAGAGACTGGTGGGAAAGC
TTCTCTACTTGACAATCACAAGGCCAGATATCAGCTTTGCAGTGCAGGTGCTGAGTCAATTCATGCAGCA
ACCCAAACAGTCACACCTGGAAGCAGCATTGAGGGTTGTGAAGTACATAAAAGGTTCTCCAGGTGTTAGG
AAGCGGCCGCTGCAGCGTCGCGTCGGGCCAAGCGAAGCAGACGGCACGGCATCTCTGTCGCTGCCTCTGG
ACCCCTCTCGAGAGTTCCGCTCCACCGTTGGACTTGCTCCGCTGTCGGCATCCAGAAATTGCGTGGCGGA
GCGGCAGACGTGAGCCGGCACGGCAGGCGGCCTCCTCCTCCTCTCACGGCACCGGCAGCTACGGGGGATT
CCTTTCCCACCGCTCCTTCGCTTTCCCTTCCTCGCCCGCCGTAATAAATAGACACCCCCTCCACACCCTC
TTTCCCCAACCTCGTGTTGTTCGGAGCGCACACACACACAACCAGATCTCCCCCAAATCCACCCGTCGGC
ACCTCCGCTTCAAGGTACGCCGCTCGTCCTCCCCCCCCCCCTCTCTACCTTCTCTAGATCGGCGTTCCGG
TCCATGGTTAGGGCCCGGTAGTTCTACTTCTGTTCATGTTTGTGTTAGATCCGTGTTTGTGTTAGATCCG
TGCTGCTAGCGTTCGTACACGGATGCGACCTGTACGTCAGACACGTTCTGATTGCTAACTTGCCAGTGTT
TCTCTTTGGGGAATCCTGGGATGGCTCTAGCCGTTCCGCAGACGGGATCGATTTCATGATTTTTTTTGTT
TCGTTGCATAGGGTTTGGTTTGCCCTTTTCCTTTATTTCAATATATGCCGTGCACTTGTTTGTCGGGTCA
TCTTTTCATGCTTTTTTTTGTCTTGGTTGTGATGATGTGGTCTGGTTGGGCGGTCGTTCTAGATCGGAGT
AGAAATCTGTTTCAAACTACCTGGTGGATTTATTAATTTTGGATCTGTATGTGTGTGCCATACATATTCA
TAGTTACGAATTGAAGATGATGGATGGAAATATCGATCTAGGATAGGTATACATGTTGATGCGGGTTTTA
CTGATGCATATACAGAGATGCTTTTTGTTCGCTTGGTTGTGATGATGTGGTGTGGTTGGGCGGTCGTTCA
TTCGTTCTAGATCGGAGTAGAATACTGTTTCAAACTACCTGGTGTATTTATTAATTTTGGAACTGTATGT
GTGTGTCATACATCTTCATAGTTACGAGTTTAAGATGGATGGAAATATCGATCTAGGATAGGTATACATG
TTGATGTGGGTTTTACTGATGCATATACATGATGGCATATGCAGCATCTATTCATATGCTCTAACCTTGA
GTACCTATCTATTATAATAAACAAGTATGTTTTATAATTATTTTGATCTTGATATACTTGGATGATGGCA
TATGCAGCAGCTATATGTGGATTTTTTTAGCCCTGCCTTCATACGCTATTTATTTGCTTGGTACTGTTTC
TTTTGTCGATGCTCACCCTGTTGTTTGGTGTTACTTCTGCAGGGCGCGCCGATATCATCAACAAGTTTGT
ACAAAAAAGCAGGCTCTTTAAAGTATTTTTACAACAATTACCAACAACAACAAACAACAAACAACATTAC
AATTACTATTTACAATTACAAAAAAAATGGACAAAAAATACAGCATTGGGTTGGACATTGGGACAAATAG
CGTGGGTTGGGCAGTCATTACAGACGAATACAAGGTTCCTAGCAAGAAGTTCAAGGTGTTGGGCAACACT
GACAGGCACTCGATCAAGAAAAATCTCATTGGTGCACTCCTTTTCGATAGTGGGGAGACTGCCGAAGCGA
CCAGACTGAAAAGGACTGCTAGAAGGCGCTATACCCGGCGTAAGAATCGCATTTGCTACCTCCAGGAGAT
ATTCTCTAACGAAATGGCCAAGGTTGATGACAGCTTCTTTCATCGCTTGGAGGAATCATTCCTCGTCGAG
GAAGACAAGAAACACGAGCGGCATCCGATCTTTGGAAACATTGTTGATGAGGTCGCATATCACGAAAAGT
ACCCCACGATCTACCATCTTCGCAAGAAACTGGTGGATTCAACTGACAAGGCTGATCTGCGGTTGATATA
CCTCGCACTTGCTCACATGATCAAGTTCCGTGGCCATTTTCTTATTGAGGGAGACCTGAACCCTGATAAT
TCTGACGTCGATAAGTTGTTCATCCAGCTCGTGCAAACATACAATCAGCTCTTTGAGGAAAACCCTATCA
ACGCCTCTGGAGTTGATGCCAAAGCGATCCTTTCCGCGAGGCTGTCGAAGAGTAGAAGGCTGGAGAACTT
GATCGCCCAACTTCCTGGCGAAAAGAAAAACGGTTTGTTCGGGAATCTCATTGCGCTGAGCTTGGGACTC
ACGCCAAACTTCAAGTCTAACTTCGACCTCGCAGAGGATGCTAAACTTCAGCTGTCCAAGGATACTTATG
ATGACGATCTTGACAACCTGTTGGCACAAATCGGTGACCAGTACGCTGATTTGTTCCTCGCTGCCAAGAA
CCTCAGCGATGCCATACTCCTTTCAGACATCCTCCGCGTGAACACTGAGATTACCAAAGCACCTCTGTCT
GCTTCCATGATAAAGCGTTATGATGAGCACCATCAAGACCTCACTCTGTTGAAGGCGTTGGTTAGACAGC
AACTCCCAGAGAAGTACAAAGAAATCTTCTTTGACCAATCTAAGAATGGCTACGCCGGATATATTGATGG
CGGAGCGTCCCAGGAGGAGTTCTACAAGTTTATCAAACCTATTCTTGAGAAGATGGATGGTACGGAGGAA
CTCCTTGTTAAACTGAATAGAGAGGATCTCTTGCGCAAGCAACGGACTTTCGACAACGGCAGCATACCGC
ACCAGATCCATCTCGGAGAGCTTCACGCCATCCTTCGCCGGCAGGAAGATTTCTACCCCTTTCTGAAGGA
CAACCGTGAGAAGATCGAAAAAATCCTTACTTTCAGAATCCCTTACTATGTCGGTCCACTGGCTAGAGGC
AACTCTAGATTTGCTTGGATGACACGCAAGAGTGAGGAAACTATCACCCCTTGGAACTTCGAGGAAGTGG
TTGACAAGGGCGCATCGGCTCAAAGTTTCATTGAGAGAATGACTAATTTTGATAAGAACCTTCCGAACGA
GAAAGTCCTGCCCAAGCATTCACTCCTTTACGAGTATTTCACAGTGTATAACGAACTTACGAAGGTGAAA
TACGTTACTGAGGGTATGCGGAAGCCGGCATTCCTGTCGGGGGAACAAAAGAAAGCTATAGTGGATCTGT
TGTTCAAAACTAACAGGAAGGTTACCGTCAAGCAGCTTAAGGAGGATTACTTCAAGAAAATAGAATGTTT
TGACTCGGTGGAGATCAGTGGCGTTGAAGATAGATTCAACGCTTCACTGGGAACCTACCACGACCTCCTT
AAGATCATTAAGGACAAAGATTTCTTGGATAACGAGGAAAATGAGGACATTCTCGAAGATATAGTCCTTA
CACTGACGTTGTTTGAGGACCGTGAAATGATCGAGGAAAGATTGAAGACCTATGCTCATCTCTTCGACGA
TAAGGTTATGAAGCAGCTCAAGCGTAGAAGGTACACAGGTTGGGGGCGTCTTTCTAGAAAGCTGATTAAT
GGCATAAGGGATAAACAATCTGGAAAGACGATTCTGGATTTCCTCAAGTCCGACGGCTTCGCCAACCGCA
ATTTTATGCAGCTTATACACGACGATTCCCTGACTTTCAAAGAGGACATCCAGAAGGCCCAAGTTAGCGG
CCAAGGAGATTCACTTCACGAGCATATCGCCAACCTGGCGGGTAGCCCGGCGATCAAGAAAGGGATTCTT
CAGACCGTCAAGGTCGTGGATGAGCTGGTGAAAGTTATGGGCCGGCATAAGCCCGAAAACATAGTGATCG
AGATGGCCCGTGAAAATCAGACTACCCAAAAAGGACAGAAGAACTCCCGCGAGCGGATGAAAAGGATAGA
GGAAGGCATCAAGGAACTTGGAAGCCAGATCCTGAAGGAGCACCCAGTTGAAAACACACAGTTGCAAAAT
GAGAAGCTCTATCTTTACTATCTCCAAAATGGTAGAGACATGTATGTGGATCAGGAGTTGGACATTAACA
GGCTCTCAGACTACGATGTCGACCATATCGTGCCGCAATCGTTCCTTAAGGACGATAGTATAGATAATAA
GGTGCTGACTCGGTCGGATAAAAACCGTGGCAAGTCGGACAATGTTCCCAGTGAGGAAGTTGTGAAGAAG
ATGAAGAACTACTGGCGCCAACTGTTGAATGCAAAATTGATCACCCAGAGGAAGTTTGACAACCTCACAA
AAGCAGAGCGCGGTGGGCTCAGTGAACTTGATAAAGCTGGATTCATTAAGAGGCAACTTGTTGAGACACG
CCAGATTACGAAGCACGTCGCGCAGATACTGGATTCTAGGATGAACACCAAGTACGACGAGAATGATAAA
TTGATCAGAGAAGTGAAGGTTATCACATTGAAGTCTAAACTCGTGTCCGATTTTCGCAAAGACTTCCAAT
TTTATAAGGTTCGGGAGATCAACAATTATCACCATGCACATGATGCTTACCTCAACGCCGTGGTTGGTAC
GGCGTTGATTAAGAAATACCCGAAGCTGGAGTCTGAGTTCGTGTACGGGGATTATAAGGTCTACGACGTG
AGGAAAATGATCGCTAAGAGTGAGCAGGAAATTGGTAAAGCCACCGCGAAGTATTTCTTTTACTCTAACA
TCATGAACTTCTTCAAGACAGAGATAACGTTGGCAAATGGTGAAATACGTAAGAGACCTCTCATCGAGAC
TAACGGTGAAACCGGGGAAATCGTTTGGGATAAAGGGCGGGACTTTGCTACTGTTCGTAAGGTCCTCTCC
ATGCCGCAAGTGAATATTGTTAAGAAAACAGAGGTCCAGACGGGCGGATTCTCTAAGGAATCCATCCTTC
CCAAAAGAAACAGCGACAAGCTGATTGCGAGGAAGAAAGATTGGGACCCTAAGAAATATGGTGGGTTCGA
TTCTCCAACCGTTGCCTACTCCGTCTTGGTCGTGGCGAAGGTTGAGAAGGGTAAATCTAAGAAACTCAAA
TCCGTCAAGGAACTCCTTGGGATTACTATCATGGAGAGGTCTTCCTTCGAAAAGAATCCTATCGATTTCC
TTGAGGCTAAAGGCTATAAGGAAGTGAAGAAGGATCTCATCATCAAGCTCCCAAAGTACAGCCTGTTTGA
GTTGGAAAACGGAAGGAAGCGCATGTTGGCATCAGCTGGAGAGCTCCAGAAAGGGAACGAGCTGGCCTTG
CCTTCTAAGTATGTGAACTTCCTCTATCTTGCGTCGCACTACGAGAAGCTGAAAGGCAGTCCAGAGGACA
ACGAACAGAAACAACTTTTTGTTGAGCAACACAAGCATTATCTGGATGAGATTATAGAACAGATCAGCGA
GTTCTCAAAAAGAGTCATTCTTGCCGATGCTAACCTCGACAAGGTGCTCTCCGCATACAACAAACACAGA
GACAAGCCGATCAGGGAGCAGGCTGAAAATATCATTCATCTCTTCACTCTTACCAACCTGGGTGCCCCCG
CGGCATTCAAGTATTTTGATACAACGATTGACCGGAAACGTTACACAAGCACGAAGGAGGTCCTTGATGC
GACCCTGATTCATCAAAGCATAACAGGGCTCTATGAGACGAGAATCGATTTGTCACAGCTCGGCGGAGAC
TACCCGTATGACGTGCCCGATTACGCTGCCGCGGCAGCTGAGTTCAAGCGCGAGGAACAGGCCCGGAAGG
CGAAAGTGAACAATGAGAAGAAAACAGAAATCGTTAAACCTGAGAGCTGCTCAAACGAGGGAGACGTTAA
GGATCTTAAGAGGAAAGACTCTGAGGATGGCAACGAAGGAGAGGAAGAGGAAGCTAGCTCAAAACCTAAG
AAACCAAAGGTGGCACTCTCACATCTCCAAGACATTGACGACACCGAAGCAGACCAAGAAGAAGAATAAC
TCGAGATATCTAGACCCAGCTTTCTTGTACAAAGTGGTTGATGATATCTAGAGTCCTGCTTTAATGAGAT
ATGCGAGACGCCTATGATCGCATGATATTTGCTTTCAATTCTGTTGTGCACGTTGTAAAAAACCTGAGCA
TGTGTAGCTCAGATCCTTACCGCCGGTTTCGGTTCATTCTAATGAATATATCACCCGTTACTATCGTATT
TTTATGAATAATATTCTCCGTTCAATTTACTGATTGTACCCTACTACTTATATGTACAATATTAAAATGA
AAACAATATATTGTGCTGAATAGGTTTATAGCGACATCTATGATAGAGCGCCACAATAACAAACAATTGC
GTTTTATTATTACAAATCCAATTTTAAAAAAAGCGGCAGAACCGGTCAAACCTAAAAGACTGATTACATA
AATCTTATTCAAATTTCAAAAGTGCCCCAGGGGCTAGTATCTACGACACACCGAGCGGCGAACTAATAAC
GCTCACTGAAGGGAACTCCGGTTCCCCGCCGGCGCGCATGGGTGAGATTCCTTGAAGTTGAGTATTGGCC
GTCCGCTCTACCGAAAGTTACGGGCACCATTCAACCCGGTCCAGCACGGCGGCCGGGTAACCGACTTGCT
GCCCCGAGAATTATGCAGCATTTTTTTGGTGTATGTGGGCCCCAAATGAAGTGCAGGTCAAACCTTGACA
GTGACGACAAATCGTTGGGCGGGTCCAGGGCGAATTTTGCGACAACATGTCGAGGCTCAGCAGGACCGGC
ATGCAAGCTAGCTTACTAGTGATATTCTATAGTGTCACCTAAATCTGCGGCCGCAAAGTCGACGAATTCT
CCCCTCGAGATCAACAAGTTTGTACAAAAAAGCTGAACGAGAAACGTAAAATGATATAAATATCAATATA
TTAAATTAGATTTTGCATAAAAAACAGACTACATAATACTGTAAAACACAACATATCCAGTCACTATGGC
GGCCGCATTAGGCACCCCAGGCTTTACACTTTATGCTTCCGGCTCGTATAATGTGTGGATTTTGAGTTAG
GATCCGTCGAGATTTTCAGGAGCTAAGGAAGCTAAAATGGAGAAAAAAATCACTGGATATACCACCGTTG
ATATATCCCAATGGCATCGTAAAGAACATTTTGAGGCATTTCAGTCAGTTGCTCAATGTACCTATAACCA
GACCGTTCAGCTGGATATTACGGCCTTTTTAAAGACCGTAAAGAAAAATAAGCACAAGTTTTATCCGGCC
TTTATTCACATTCTTGCCCGCCTGATGAATGCTCATCCGGAATTCCGTATGGCAATGAAAGACGGTGAGC
TGGTGATATGGGATAGTGTTCACCCTTGTTACACCGTTTTCCATGAGCAAACTGAAACGTTTTCATCGCT
CTGGAGTGAATACCACGACGATTTCCGGCAGTTTCTACACATATATTCGCAAGATGTGGCGTGTTACGGT
GAAAACCTGGCCTATTTCCCTAAAGGGTTTATTGAGAATATGTTTTTCGTCTCAGCCAATCCCTGGGTGA
GTTTCACCAGTTTTGATTTAAACGTGGCCAATATGGACAACTTCTTCGCCCCCGTTTTCACCATGGGCAA
ATATTATACGCAAGGCGACAAGGTGCTGATGCCGCTGGCGATTCAGGTTCATCATGCCGTTTGTGATGGC
TTCCATGTCGGCAGAATGCTTAATGAATTACAACAGTACTGCGATGAGTGGCAGGGCGGGGCGTAAAGAT
CTGGATCCGGCTTACTAAAAGCCAGATAACAGTATGCGTATTTGCGCGCTGATTTTTGCGGTATAAGAAT
ATATACTGATATGTATACCCGAAGTATGTCAAAAAGAGGTATGCTATGAAGCAGCGTATTACAGTGACAG
TTGACAGCGACAGCTATCAGTTGCTCAAGGCATATATGATGTCAATATCTCCGGTCTGGTAAGCACAACC
ATGCAGAATGAAGCCCGTCGTCTGCGTGCCGAACGCTGGAAAGCGGAAAATCAGGAAGGGATGGCTGAGG
TCGCCCGGTTTATTGAAATGAACGGCTCTTTTGCTGACGAGAACAGGGGCTGGTGAAATGCAGTTTAAGG
TTTACACCTATAAAAGAGAGAGCCGTTATCGTCTGTTTGTGGATGTACAGAGTGATATTATTGACACGCC
CGGGCGACGGATGGTGATCCCCCTGGCCAGTGCACGTCTGCTGTCAGATAAAGTCTCCCGTGAACTTTAC
CCGGTGGTGCATATCGGGGATGAAAGCTGGCGCATGATGACCACCGATATGGCCAGTGTGCCGGTCTCCG
TTATCGGGGAAGAAGTGGCTGATCTCAGCCACCGCGAAAATGACATCAAAAACGCCATTAACCTGATGTT
CTGGGGAATATAAATGTCAGGCTCCCTTATACACAGCCAGTCTGCAGGTCGACCATAGTGACTGGATATG
TTGTGTTTTACAGTATTATGTAGTCTGTTTTTTATGCAAAATCTAATTTAATATATTGATATTTATATCA
TTTTACGTTTCTCGTTCAGCTTTCTTGTACAAAGTGGTGTACCCATACGATGTTCCAGATTACGCTTGAA
CTAGTGGGTGGATCCAAGGCCTTCTAGAAAAACTCGAGAACGTTGGGCCCCAATTGGCTAGCAAGCTTAT
TCGGGTCAAGGGGAAGCCAGCGCGCCACCCCACGTCAGCAAATACGGAGGCGCGGGGTTGACGGCGTCAC
CCGGTCCTAACGGCGACCAACAAACCAGCCAGAAGAAATTACAGTAAAAAAAAAGTAAATTGCACTTTGA
TCCACCTTTTATTACCTAAGTCTCAATTTGGATCACCCTTAAACCTATCTTTTCAATTTGGGCCGGGTTG
TGGTTTGGACTACCATGAACAACTTTTCGTCATGTCTAACTTCCCTTTCAGCAAACATATGAACCATATA
TAGAGGAGATCGGCCGTATACTAGAGCTGATGTGTTTAAGGTCGTTGATTGCACGAGAAAAAAAAATCCA
AATCGCAACAATAGCAAATTTATCTGGTTCAAAGTGAAAAGATATGTTTAAAGGTAGTCCAAAGTAAAAC
TTATAGATAATAAAATGTGGTCCAAAGCGTAATTCACTCAAAAAAAATCAACGAGACGTGTACCAAACGG
AGACAAACGGCATCTTCTCGAAATTTCCCAACCGCTCGCTCGCCCGCCTCGTCTTCCCGGAAACCGCGGT
GGTTTCAGCGTGGCGGATTCTCCAAGCAGACGGAGACGTCACGGCACGGGACTCCTCCCACCACCCAACC
GCCATAAATACCAGCCCCCTCATCTCCTCTCCTCGCATCAGCTCCACCCCCGAAAAATTTCTCCCCAATC
TCGCGAGGCTCTCGTCGTCGAATCGAATCCTCTCGCGTCCTCAAGGTACGCTGCTTCTCCTCTCCTCGCT
TCGTTTCGATTCGATTTCGGACGGGTGAGGTTGTTTTGTTGCTAGATCCGATTGGTGGTTAGGGTTGTCG
ATGTGATTATCGTGAGATGTTTAGGGGTTGTAGATCTGATGGTTGTGATTTGGGCACGGTTGGTTCGATA
GGTGGAATCGTGGTTAGGTTTTGGGATTGGATGTTGGTTCTGATGATTGGGGGGAATTTTTACGGTTAGA
TGAATTGTTGGATGATTCGATTGGGGAAATCGGTGTAGATCTGTTGGGGAATTGTGGAACTAGTCATGCC
TGAGTGATTGGTGCGATTTGTAGCGTGTTCCATCTTGTAGGCCTTGTTGCGAGCATGTTCAGATCTACTG
TTCCGCTCTTGATTGAGTTATTGGTGCCTTGGGTTGGTGCAAACACAGGCTTTAATATGTTATATCTGTT
TTGTGTTTGATGTAGATCTGTAGGGTAGTTCTTCTTAGACATGGTTCAATTATGTAGCTTGTGCGTTTCG
ATTTGATTTCATATGTTCACAGATTAGATAATGATGAACTCTTTTAATTAATTGTCAATGGTAAATAGGA
AGTCTTGTCGCTATATCTGTCATAATGATCTCATGTTACTATCTGCCAGTAATTTATGCTAAGAACTATA
TTAGAATATCATGTTACAATCTGTAGTAATATCATGTTACAATCTGTAGTTCATCTATATAATCTATTGT
GGTAATTTCTTTTTACTATCTGTGTGAAGATTATTGCCACTAGTTCATTCTACTTATTTCTGAAGTTCAG
GATACGTGTGCTGTTACTACCTATCTGAATACATGTGTGATGTGCCTGTTACTATCTTTTTGAATACATG
TATGTTCTGTTGGAATATGTTTGCTGTTTGATCCGTTGTTGTGTCCTTAATCTTGTGCTAGTTCTTACCC
TATCTGTTTGGTGATTATTTCTTGCAGATGCAGATCTTTGTGAAGACATTGACCGGCAAGACTATCACCC
TGGAGGTGGAGTCCTCTGACACCATCGACAATGTCAAGGCTAAGATCCAAGATAAGGAGGGCATCCCCCC
GGACCAGCAGCGTCTCATCTTCGCTGGCAAGCAGCTCGAAGATGGCAGGACCCTTGCTGACTACAACATC
CAGAAGGAGTCCACCCTTCACCTTGTCCTCCGCCTCCGTGGTGGCGGATCCATGAAAAAGCCTGAACTCA
CCGCGACGTCTGTCGAGAAGTTTCTGATCGAAAAGTTCGACAGCGTCTCCGACCTGATGCAGCTCTCGGA
GGGCGAAGAATCTCGTGCTTTCAGCTTCGATGTAGGAGGGCGTGGATATGTCCTGCGGGTAAATAGCTGC
GCCGATGGTTTCTACAAAGATCGTTATGTTTATCGGCACTTTGCATCGGCCGCGCTCCCGATTCCGGAAG
TGCTTGACATTGGGGAGTTTAGCGAGAGCCTGACCTATTGCATCTCCCGCCGTTCACAGGGTGTCACGTT
GCAAGACCTGCCTGAAACCGAACTGCCCGCTGTTCTACAACCGGTCGCGGAGGCTATGGATGCGATCGCT
GCGGCCGATCTTAGCCAGACGAGCGGGTTCGGCCCATTCGGACCGCAAGGAATCGGTCAATACACTACAT
GGCGTGATTTCATATGCGCGATTGCTGATCCCCATGTGTATCACTGGCAAACTGTGATGGACGACACCGT
CAGTGCGTCCGTCGCGCAGGCTCTCGATGAGCTGATGCTTTGGGCCGAGGACTGCCCCGAAGTCCGGCAC
CTCGTGCACGCGGATTTCGGCTCCAACAATGTCCTGACGGACAATGGCCGCATAACAGCGGTCATTGACT
GGAGCGAGGCGATGTTCGGGGATTCCCAATACGAGGTCGCCAACATCTTCTTCTGGAGGCCGTGGTTGGC
TTGTATGGAGCAGCAGACGCGCTACTTCGAGCGGAGGCATCCGGAGCTTGCAGGATCGCCACGACTCCGG
GCGTATATGCTCCGCATTGGTCTTGACCAACTCTATCAGAGCTTGGTTGACGGCAATTTCGATGATGCAG
CTTGGGCGCAGGGTCGATGCGACGCAATCGTCCGATCCGGAGCCGGGACTGTCGGGCGTACACAAATCGC
CCGCAGAAGCGCGGCCGTCTGGACCGATGGCTGTGTAGAAGTACTCGCCGATAGTGGAAACCGACGCCCC
AGCACTCGTCCGAGGGCAAAGAAATAGTTAATCGACAAGCTCGAGTTTCTCCATAATAATGTGTGAGTAG
TTCCCAGATAAGGGAATTAGGGTTCCTATAGGGTTTCGCTCATGTGTTGAGCATATAAGAAACCCTTAGT
ATGTATTTGTATTTGTAAAATACTTCTATCAATAAAATTTCTAATTCCTAAAACCAAAATCCAGTACTAA
AATCCAGATCCCCCGAATTAATTCGGCGTTAATTCAGTACATTAAAAACGCGTACGGTTAAAACCACCCC
AGTACATTAAAAACGTCCGCAATGTGTTATTAAGTTGTCTAAGCGTCAATTTGTTTACACCACAATATAT
CCTGCCACCAGCCAGCCAACAGCTCCCCGACCGGCAGCTCGGCACAAAATCACCACTCGATACAGGCAGC
CCATCAGTCCACTAGAGACGCTCACCGGGCTGGTTGCCCTCGCCGCTGGGCTGGCGGCCGTCTATGGCCC
TGCAAACGCGCCAGAAACGCCGTCGAAGCCGTGTGCGAGACACCGCAGCCGCCGGCGTTGTGGATACCTC
GCGGAAAACTTGGCCCTCACTGACAGATGAGGGGCGGACGTTGACACTTGAGGGGCCGACTCACCCGGCG
CGGCGTTGACAGATGAGGGGCAGGCTCGATTTCGGCCGGCGACGTGGAGCTGGCCAGCCTCGCAAATCGG
CGAAAACGCCTGATTTTACGCGAGTTTCCCACAGATGATGTGGACAAGCCTGGGGATAAGTGCCCTGCGG
TATTGACACTTGAGGGGCGCGACTACTGACAGATGAGGGGCGCGATCCTTGACACTTGAGGGGCAGAGTG
CTGACAGATGAGGGGCGCACCTATTGACATTTGAGGGGCTGTCCACAGGCAGAAAATCCAGCATTTGCAA
GGGTTTCCGCCCGTTTTTCGGCCACCGCTAACCTGTCTTTTAACCTGCTTTTAAACCAATATTTATAAAC
CTTGTTTTTAACCAGGGCTGCGCCCTGTGCGCGTGACCGCGCACGCCGAAGGGGGGTGCCCCCCCTTCTC
GAACCCTCCCGGCCCGCTCTCGCGTTGGCAGCATCACCCATAATTGTGGTTTCAAAATCGGCTCCGTCGA
TACTATGTTATACGCCAACTTTGAAAACAACTTTGAAAAAGCTGTTTTCTGGTATTTAAAGTTTTAGAAT
GCAAGGAACAGTGAATTGGAGTTCGTCTTGTTATAATTAGCTTCTTGGGGTATCTTTAAATACTGTAGAA
AAGAGGAAGGAAATAATAAATGGCTAAAATGAGAATATCACCGGAATTGAAAAAACTGATCGAAAAATAC
CGCTGCGTAAAAGATACGGAAGGAATGTCTCCTGCTAAGGTATATAAGCTGGTGGGAGAAAATGAAAACC
TATATTTAAAAATGACGGACAGCCGGTATAAAGGGACCACCTATGATGTGGAACGGGAAAAGGACATGAT
GCTATGGCTGGAAGGAAAGCTGCCTGTTCCAAAGGTCCTGCACCTTGAACGGCATGATGGCTGGAGCAAT
CTGCTCATGAGTGAGGCCGATGGCGTCCTTTGCTCGGAAGAGTATGAAGATGAACAAAGCCCTGAAAAGA
TTATCGAGCTGTATGCGGAGTGCATCAGGCTCTTTCACTCCATCGACATATCGGATTGTCCCTATACGAA
TAGCTTAGACAGCCGCTTAGCCGAATTGGATTACTTACTGAATAACGATCTGGCCGATGTGGATTGCGAA
AACTGGGAAGAAGACACCCCATTTAAAGATCCGCGCGAGCTGTATGATTTTTTAAAGACGGAAAAGCCCG
AAGAGGAACTTGTCTTTTCCCACGGCGACCTGGGAGACAGCAACATCTTTGTGAAAGATGGCAAAGTAAG
TGGCTTTATTGATCTTGGGAGAAGCGGCAGGGCGGACAAGTGGTATGACATTGCCTTCTGCGTCCGGTCG
ATCAGGGAGGATATTGGGGAAGAACAGTATGTCGAGCTATTTTTTGACTTACTGGGGATCAAGCCTGATT
GGGAGAAAATAAAATATTATATTTTACTGGATGAATTGTTTTAGTACCTAGATGTGGCGCAACGATGCTG
GCGACAAGCAGGAGCGCACCGACTTCTTCCGCATCAAGTGTTTTGGCTCTCAGGCCGAGGCCCACGGCAA
GTATTTGGGCAAGGGGTCGCTGGTATTCGTGCAGGGCAAGATTCGGAATACCAAGTACGAGAAGGACGGC
CAGACGGTCTACGGGACCGACTTCATTGCCGATAAGGTGGATTATCTGGACACCAAGGCACCAGGCGGAT
CAAATCAGGAATAAGGGCACATTGCCCCGGCGTGAGTCGGGGCAATCCCGCAAGGAGGGTGAATGAATCG
GACGTTTGACCGGAAGGCATACAGGCAAGAACTGATCGACGCGGGGTTTTCCGCCGAGGATGCCGAAACC
ATCGCAAGCCGCACCGTCATGCGTGCGCCCCGCGAAACCTTCCAGTCCGTCGGCTCGATGGCCCAGCAAG
CTACGGCCAAGATCGAGCGCGACAGCGTGCAACTGGCTCCCCCTGCCCTGCCCGCGCCATCGGCCGCCGT
GGAGCGTTCGCGTCGTCTCGAACAGGAGGCGGCAGGTTTGGCGAAGTCGATGACCATCGACACGCGAGGA
ACTATGACGACCAAGAAGCGAAAAACCGCCGGCGAGGACCTGGCAAAACAGGTCAGCGAGGCCAAGCAAG
CCGCGTTGCTGAAACACACGAAGCAGCAGATCAAGGAAATGCAGCTTTCCTTGTTCGATATTGCGCCGTG
GCCGGACACGATGCGAGCGATGCCAAACGACACGGCCCGCTCTGCCCTGTTCACCACGCGCAACAAGAAA
ATCCCGCGCGAGGCGCTGCAAAACAAGGTCATTTTCCACGTCAACAAGGACGTGAAGATCACCTACACCG
GCGTCGAGCTGCGGGCCGACGATGACGAACTGGTGTGGCAGCAGGTGTTGGAGTACGCGAAGCGCACCCC
TATCGGCGAGCCGATCACCTTCACGTTCTACGAGCTTTGCCAGGACCTGGGCTGGTCGATCAATGGCCGG
TATTACACGAAGGCCGAGGAATGCCTGTCGCGCCTACAGGCGACGGCGATGGGCTTCACGTCCGACCGCG
TTGGGCACCTGGAATCGGTGTCGCTGCTGCACCGCTTCCGCGTCCTGGACCGTGGCAAGAAAACGTCCCG
TTGCCAGGTCCTGATCGACGAGGAAATCGTCGTGCTGTTTGCTGGCGACCACTACACGAAATTCATATGG
GAGAAGTACCGCAAGCTGTCGCCGACGGCCCGACGGATGTTCGACTATTTCAGCTCGCACCGGGAGCCGT
ACCCGCTCAAGCTGGAAACCTTCCGCCTCATGTGCGGATCGGATTCCACCCGCGTGAAGAAGTGGCGCGA
GCAGGTCGGCGAAGCCTGCGAAGAGTTGCGAGGCAGCGGCCTGGTGGAACACGCCTGGGTCAATGATGAC
CTGGTGCATTGCAAACGCTAGGGCCTTGTGGGGTCAGTTCCGGCTGGGGGTTCAGCAGCCAGCGCTTTAC
TGAGATCCTCTTCCGCTTCCTCGCTCACTGACTCGCTGCGCTCGGTCGTTCGGCTGCGGCGAGCGGTATC
AGCTCACTCAAAGGCGGTAATACGGTTATCCACAGAATCAGGGGATAACGCAGGAAAGAACATGTGAGCA
AAAGGCCAGCAAAAGGCCAGGAACCGTAAAAAGGCCGCGTTGCTGGCGTTTTTCCATAGGCTCCGCCCCC
CTGACGAGCATCACAAAAATCGACGCTCAAGTCAGAGGTGGCGAAACCCGACAGGACTATAAAGATACCA
GGCGTTTCCCCCTGGAAGCTCCCTCGTGCGCTCTCCTGTTCCGACCCTGCCGCTTACCGGATACCTGTCC
GCCTTTCTCCCTTCGGGAAGCGTGGCGCTTTCTCATAGCTCACGCTGTAGGTATCTCAGTTCGGTGTAGG
TCGTTCGCTCCAAGCTGGGCTGTGTGCACGAACCCCCCGTTCAGCCCGACCGCTGCGCCTTATCCGGTAA
CTATCGTCTTGAGTCCAACCCGGTAAGACACGACTTATCGCCACTGGCAGCAGCCACTGGTAACAGGATT
AGCAGAGCGAGGTATGTAGGCGGTGCTACAGAGTTCTTGAAGTGGTGGCCTAACTACGGCTACACTAGAA
GAACAGTATTTGGTATCTGCGCTCTGCTGAAGCCAGTTACCTTCGGAAAAAGAGTTGGTAGCTCTTGATC
CGGCAAACAAACCACCGCTGGTAGCGGTGGTTTTTTTGTTTGCAAGCAGCAGATTACGCGCAGAAAAAAA
GGATCTCAAGAAGATCCTTTGATCTTTTCTACGGGGTCTGACGCTCAGTGGAACGAAAACTCACGTTAAG
GGATTTTGGTCATGAGATTATCAAAAAGGATCTTCACCTAGATCCTTTTGGATCTCCTGTGGTTGGCATG
CACATACAAATGGACGAACGGATAAACCTTTTCACGCCCTTTTAAATATCCGATTA
Features (pLannotate 1.2.2; 26 found; start..end, strand, type, name):
     27..51      -  misc_feature   RB T-DNA repeat: right border repeat from nopaline C58 T-DNA
   2252..3612    +  promoter       Ubi promoter (fragment): maize polyubiquitin gene promoter
   3631..3655    +  protein_bind   attB1: mutant version of attB; recombination site for the Gateway® BP reaction BP Clonase™
   3674..3729    +  misc_feature   TMV Ω: translational enhancer from the tobacco mosaic virus 5'-leader sequence (Gallie et al., 1988)
   3737..7840    +  CDS            cas9: CAS9_STRP1 - Also known as csn1 From Streptococcus pyogenes serotype M1.
   8134..8158    -  protein_bind   attB2: mutant version of attB; recombination site for the Gateway® BP reaction BP Clonase™
   8176..8883    +  terminator     OCS terminator: octopine synthase terminator
   8916..8934    -  promoter       SP6 promoter: promoter for bacteriophage SP6 RNA polymerase
   8974..9098    +  protein_bind   attR1: mutant version of attR; recombination site for the Gateway® LR reaction LR Clonase™
   9123..9153    +  promoter       lac UV5 promoter: E. coli lac promoter with an "up" mutation
   9177..9206    +  promoter       cat promoter (fragment): promoter of the E. coli cat gene encoding chloramphenicol acetyltransferase
   9207..9866    +  CDS            CmR: chloramphenicol acetyltransferase; cat; confers resistance to chloramphenicol
  10045..10203   +  CDS            ccdA (fragment): CCDA_ECO57 - Also known as H, letA. Experimental evidence at protein level: Swiss-Prot protein existence level 1. Antitoxin component of a type II toxin-antitoxin (TA) system which inhibits the post-segregational killing (PSK) of plasmid-free cells, also referred to as a plasmid addiction system. Binds to and blocks the activity of CcdB; will also remove bound CcdB protein from the CcdB-GyrA complex by forming a CcdA-CcdB complex, a process termed rejuvenation. Functions as a transcriptional corepressor for the ccdAB operon, repression also requires CcdB (By similarity). From Escherichia coli
  10208..10510   +  CDS            ccdB: CCDB_ECOLI - Also known as G, letB, letD. Experimental evidence at protein level: Swiss-Prot protein existence level 1. Toxic component of a type II toxin-antitoxin (TA) system, functioning in plasmid maintainence. Responsible for the post- segregational killing (PSK) of plasmid-free cells, also referred to as a plasmid addiction system. Half-life of over 2 hours. Cell killing by CcdB is accompanied by filamentation, defects in chromosome and plasmid segregation, defects in cell division, formation of anucleate cells, decreased DNA synthesis and plasmid loss. Interferes with the activity of DN
  10554..10678   -  protein_bind   attR2: mutant version of attR; recombination site for the Gateway® LR reaction LR Clonase™
  10680..10707   +  CDS            3xHA (fragment): three tandem HA epitope tags
  10779..12487   +  promoter       Ubi promoter: RUBQ2; promoter for the rice (Oryza sativa) polyubiquitin gene RUBQ2
  12488..12715   +  CDS            UBIQ_AVESA: Experimental evidence at protein level: Swiss-Prot protein existence level 1. Ubiquitin exists either covalently attached to another protein, or free (unanchored). When covalently bound, it is conjugated to target proteins via an isopeptide bond either as a monomer (monoubiquitin), a polymer linked via different Lys residues of the ubiquitin (polyubiquitin chains) or a linear polymer linked via the initiator Met of the ubiquitin (linear polyubiquitin chains). Polyubiquitin chains, when attached to a target protein, have different functions depending on the Lys residue of the ubiquitin that is
  12722..13747   +  CDS            HygR: hygromycin B phosphotransferase confers resistance to hygromycin
  13766..13940   +  polyA_signal   CaMV poly(A) signal: cauliflower mosaic virus polyadenylation signal
  14053..14077   -  misc_feature   LB T-DNA repeat: left border repeat from nopaline C58 T-DNA
  14157..14788   +  rep_origin     oriV: incP origin of replication
  15000..15794   +  CDS            KanR: aminoglycoside phosphotransferase; aphA-3; confers resistance to kanamycin
  16093..17241   +  CDS            trfA: trans-acting replication protein that binds to and activates oriV
  17265..17292   +  CDS            TetR (fragment): tetracycline resistance regulatory protein; tetR
  17481..18069   -  rep_origin     ori: high-copy-number ColE1/pMB1/pBR322/pUC origin of replication
