[The description below was written by a language model from this plasmid's Addgene catalogue record and pLannotate feature annotations shown in this document.]
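Description:
pARS3_MUbCAS9_GW is a large (about 18.3 kb) T-DNA binary vector built on the pARS3 backbone for Agrobacterium-mediated CRISPR/Cas9 gene editing in rice. It is supplied as an empty backbone that awaits insertion of a guide RNA. Outside the T-DNA borders it carries a high-copy ColE1/pUC-type origin for E. coli. It also carries the broad-host-range incP oriV with its activator gene trfA, which permits replication in Agrobacterium. A kanamycin resistance gene provides bacterial selection.

Between the nopaline-type right and left border repeats lie three functional units. The first is a plant-codon-optimised Streptococcus pyogenes Cas9, recorded as HA-tagged and nuclear-localised (Cas9-HA-N7). It is driven by a maize polyubiquitin promoter, preceded by the TMV Ω translational enhancer and followed by the OCS terminator. The attB1 and attB2 sites flanking this coding region suggest it was itself introduced by Gateway recombination. The record also lists a transformation booster sequence in the T-DNA, which the feature table does not annotate.

The second unit is a Gateway destination cassette derived from pEarlyGate103. It consists of attR1 and attR2 flanking a chloramphenicol resistance gene and the ccdB toxin gene. An LR reaction swaps in a gRNA expression unit from an entry clone, and loss of ccdB counter-selects unrecombined vector. The intact plasmid therefore requires a ccdB-tolerant strain and is selected on both chloramphenicol and kanamycin. No gRNA promoter is annotated in the vector, so it presumably has to come with the entry clone.

The third unit is a hygromycin phosphotransferase gene for selecting transformed plant tissue. It is expressed from the rice RUBQ2 polyubiquitin promoter, apparently as a ubiquitin monomer fusion, and ends with the CaMV polyadenylation signal.
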