Addgene plasmid #128646: pARS3_MUbCAS9_GW
Purpose: (Empty Backbone) T-DNA binary vector for CRISPR/Cas9 gene editing in rice; has a Gateway cassette for cloning gRNA
Depositing lab: G. Eric Schaller. Depositing organization: Dartmouth College and Medical School. Publication: Type-B response regulators of rice play key roles in growth, development, and cytokinin signaling. Worthen JM, Yamburenko MV, Lim J, Nimchuk ZL, Kieber JJ, Schaller GE. Development. 2019 Jun 3. pii: dev.174870. doi: 10.1242/dev.174870. PubMed 31160418.
Backbone
  Vector backbone: pARS3
  Backbone manufacturer: Thilmony,R.
  Backbone size (bp): 7000
  Modifications to backbone: The T-DNA portion of the vector incorporates a transformation booster sequence (TBS), a plant-codon-optimized hemagglutinin (HA)- tagged nuclear-localized Cas9 gene (Cas9-HA-N7), driven by the Zea mays UBQ10 promoter and containing a ribosomal-binding site (RBS), and OCS terminator. Gateway cassette from pEarlyGate103 was added to allow Gateway cloning of gRNAs.
  Vector type: Plant Expression
  Selectable markers: Hygromycin
  Tag / fusion protein: HA
Growth in bacteria
  Bacterial resistance: Chloramphenicol and Kanamycin, 25 & 50 μg/mL
  Growth temperature: 37°C
  Growth strain: ccdB Survival
  Growth instructions: It is growing slower due to big size.
  Copy number: High Copy
Resource information
  A portion of this plasmid was derived from a plasmid made by: All features but Gateway cassette was cloned into pARS3m vector in Zachary Nimchuk lab
Terms and licenses: Academic/Nonprofit Terms; Industry Terms: Not Available to Industry
How to cite: pARS3_MUbCAS9_GW was a gift from G. Eric Schaller (Addgene plasmid # 128646 ; http://n2t.net/addgene:128646 ; RRID:Addgene_128646)
